Addgene plasmid #91694: pDicAID_nCas9-PmCDA_NptII_Della
Purpose: Dicot Target-AID vector expressing dicot-optimized nCas9-PmCDA1 with sgRNA targeting SlDella
Depositing lab: Akihiko Kondo. Depositing organization: Kobe University. Publication: Targeted base editing in rice and tomato using a CRISPR-Cas9 cytidine deaminase fusion. Shimatani Z, Kashojiya S, Takayama M, Terada R, Arazoe T, Ishii H, Teramura H, Yamamoto T, Komatsu H, Miura K, Ezura H, Nishida K, Ariizumi T, Kondo A. Nat Biotechnol. 2017 Mar 27. doi: 10.1038/nbt.3833. PubMed 28346401.
Backbone
  Vector backbone: pZD_OsU3gYSA_HolgerCas9_NPTII
  Backbone size w/o insert (bp): 17766
  Modifications to backbone: Cas9(D10A) mutation was introduced.
  Vector type: Plant Expression
  Selectable markers: Kanamycin
Growth in bacteria
  Bacterial resistance: Spectinomycin, 50 μg/mL
  Growth temperature: 37°C
  Growth strain: DH5alpha
  Copy number: Unknown
Gene/Insert
  Gene/Insert name: SpCas9
  Species: Streptococcus pyogenes
  Mutation: D10A for nickase Cas9
  Promoter: PcUbi
  Tag / fusion protein: PmCDA1 (C terminal on insert)
  Cloning method: Gibson Cloning
  Sequencing primers: 5′ GTGCATAGATCTGGATTACATG; 3′ ccatttgcattttgatgtccg
Terms and licenses: Academic/Nonprofit Terms; Industry Terms: Not Available to Industry
How to cite: pDicAID_nCas9-PmCDA_NptII_Della was a gift from Akihiko Kondo (Addgene plasmid # 91694 ; http://n2t.net/addgene:91694 ; RRID:Addgene_91694)
