[The description below was written by a language model from this plasmid's Addgene catalogue record and pLannotate feature annotations shown in this document.]
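Description:
pDicAID_nCas9-PmCDA_NptII_Della is a roughly 19 kb plant binary vector for Target-AID cytidine base editing in dicots, built on the pZD_OsU3gYSA_HolgerCas9_NPTII backbone. Outside the T-DNA it carries a ColE1/pMB1-type origin with the bom mobilisation region for propagation in E. coli, the pVS1 oriV with RepA and StaA for replication and stable maintenance in Agrobacterium, and an aadA (SmR) gene conferring the spectinomycin resistance used for bacterial selection. Nopaline-type right and left border repeats delimit the segment transferred into the plant genome.

Within the T-DNA, the main payload is a dicot-optimized Streptococcus pyogenes Cas9 carrying the D10A nickase mutation, expressed according to the record from the PcUbi promoter, which the automated annotation does not detect. The cytidine deaminase PmCDA1 is fused to its C terminus. PmCDA1 is likewise not annotated as such, but the table shows a short CRK-derived fragment and a partial FLAG tag immediately downstream of Cas9, which probably form part of the linker between the two proteins. An RBCS-like fragment follows the fusion; its role is not stated. A gRNA scaffold on the opposite strand, flanked by Gateway recombination site remnants left from assembly, represents the sgRNA cassette targeting the tomato SlDella gene; the promoter driving it is not given. A CaMV 35S promoter drives NptII for kanamycin selection of transformed plant tissue.

The nickase directs the deaminase to the sgRNA-specified site, where C-to-T substitutions can be introduced without a double-strand break. The construct is intended for targeted point mutagenesis of DELLA in tomato.
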