Features (pLannotate 1.2.2; 33 found; start..end, strand, type, name):
    113..137     -  misc_feature   RB T-DNA repeat: right border repeat from nopaline C58 T-DNA
    194..282     +  CDS            lacI (fragment): lac repressor; lacI; The lac repressor binds to the lac operator to inhibit transcription in E. coli. This inhibition can be relieved by adding lactose or isopropyl-β-D-thiogalactopyranoside (IPTG).
    295..316     +  protein_bind   CAP binding site: CAP binding activates transcription in the presence of cAMP. E. coli catabolite activator protein
    331..361     +  promoter       lac promoter: promoter for the E. coli lac operon
    365..387     +  protein_bind   lac operator (fragment): The lac repressor binds to the lac operator to inhibit transcription in E. coli. This inhibition can be relieved by adding lactose or isopropyl-β-D-thiogalactopyranoside (IPTG). lac repressor encoded by lacI
    428..508     +  protein_bind   attL1 (fragment): mutant version of attL; recombination site for the Gateway® LR reaction LR Clonase™
    578..677     +  protein_bind   attL2: mutant version of attL; recombination site for the Gateway® LR reaction LR Clonase™
    686..707     +  protein_bind   attB2 (fragment): mutant version of attB; recombination site for the Gateway® BP reaction BP Clonase™
    719..794     -  misc_RNA       gRNA scaffold: guide RNA scaffold for the Streptococcus pyogenes CRISPR/Cas9 system
   1203..1302    -  protein_bind   attL1: mutant version of attL; recombination site for the Gateway® LR reaction LR Clonase™
   1321..1348    -  misc_feature   MCS (fragment): pBluescript multiple cloning site
   1443..1562    -  protein_bind   attR1: mutant version of attR; recombination site for the Gateway® LR reaction LR Clonase™
   1546..1566    -  protein_bind   attB4: mutant version of attB; core recombination site for the Gateway® BP reaction BP Clonase™
   2507..6610    +  CDS            cas9: CAS9_STRP1 - Also known as csn1 From Streptococcus pyogenes serotype M1.
   6659..6829    +  CDS            CRK (fragment): CRK_HUMAN - Experimental evidence at protein level: Swiss-Prot protein existence level 1. [Isoform Crk-II]: Regulates cell adhesion, spreading and migration (PubMed:31311869). Mediates attachment-induced MAPK8 activation, membrane ruffling and cell motility in a Rac-dependent manner. Involved in phagocytosis of apoptotic cells and cell motility via its interaction with DOCK1 and DOCK4 (PubMed:19004829). May regulate the EFNA5-EPHA3 signaling (By similarity). From Homo sapiens (Human).
   6881..6901    +  CDS            2xFLAG (fragment): two tandem FLAG® epitope tags
   7560..7658    +  CDS            RBCS1 (fragment): RBS1_SPIOL - Also known as RBCS. Experimental evidence at protein level: Swiss-Prot protein existence level 1. RuBisCO catalyzes two reactions: the carboxylation of D- ribulose 1,5-bisphosphate, the primary event in carbon dioxide fixation, as well as the oxidative fragmentation of the pentose substrate. Both reactions occur simultaneously and in competition at the same active site. Although the small subunit is not catalytic it is essential for maximal activity. From Spinacia oleracea (Spinach).
   9833..10174   +  promoter       CaMV 35S promoter: strong constitutive promoter from cauliflower mosaic virus
  10198..10990   +  CDS            NeoR/KanR (fragment): aminoglycoside phosphotransferase from Tn5; aph(3')-II (or nptII); confers resistance to neomycin, kanamycin, and G418 (Geneticin®)
  11674..12129   -  CDS            FEI2 (fragment): FEI2_ARATH - Experimental evidence at protein level: Swiss-Prot protein existence level 1. Involved in the signaling pathway that regulates cell wall function, including cellulose biosynthesis, likely via an 1- aminocyclopropane-1-carboxylic acid (ACC)-mediated signal (a precursor of ethylene). From Arabidopsis thaliana (Mouse-ear cress).
  12142..12266   -  protein_bind   attR2: mutant version of attR; recombination site for the Gateway® LR reaction LR Clonase™
  12305..12459   +  CDS            lacZα (fragment): LacZα fragment of β-galactosidase; lacZ fragment
  12537..12561   -  misc_feature   LB T-DNA repeat: left border repeat from nopaline C58 T-DNA
  12820..12843   +  promoter       Pc promoter (fragment): intI1 (promoter lies within the coding sequence); class 1 integron promoter
  13019..13075   +  CDS            GmR (fragment): gentamycin acetyltransferase; aacC1; confers resistance to gentamycin
  13086..13873   +  CDS            SmR (fragment): aminoglycoside adenylyltransferase (Murphy, 1985); aadA; confers resistance to spectinomycin and streptomycin
  14119..14707   +  rep_origin     ori: high-copy-number ColE1/pMB1/pBR322/pUC origin of replication
  14893..15033   -  misc_feature   bom: basis of mobility region from pBR322
  15135..15174   -  CDS            rop (fragment): Rop protein, which maintains plasmids at low copy number; rop
  15377..15571   -  rep_origin     pVS1 oriV: origin of replication for the Pseudomonas plasmid pVS1 (Heeb et al., 2000)
  15637..16710   -  CDS            pVS1 RepA: replication protein from the Pseudomonas plasmid pVS1 (Heeb et al., 2000)
  17139..17768   -  CDS            pVS1 StaA: stability protein from the Pseudomonas plasmid pVS1 (Heeb et al., 2000)
  18328..18729   -  CDS            Y4CG_SINFN (fragment): Protein inferred from homology: Swiss-Prot protein existence level 3. From Sinorhizobium fredii (strain NBRC 101917 / NGR234).
>Addgene plasmid #91694 | pDicAID_nCas9-PmCDA_NptII_Della | addgene full sequence | sequence record 180691 | Addgene NGS Result
GATCCCGAGGGGAACCCTGTGGTTGGCATGCACATACAAATGGACGAACGGATAAACCTTTTCACGCCCT
TTTAAATATCCGATTATTCTAATAAACGCTCTTTTCTCTTAGGTTTACCCGCCAATATATCCTGTCAAAC
ACTGATAGTTTAAACTGAAGGCGGGAAACGACAATCTGATCCAAGCTCAAGCTCCAATACGCAAACCGCC
TCTCCCCGCGCGTTGGCCGATTCATTAATGCAGCTGGCACGACAGGTTTCCCGACTGGAAAGCGGGCAGT
GAGCGCAACGCAATTAATGTGAGTTAGCTCACTCATTAGGCACCCCAGGCTTTACACTTTATGCTTCCGG
CTCGTATGTTGTGTGGAATTGTGAGCGGATAACAATTTCACACAGGAAACAGCTATGACATGATTACGAA
TTTCAGGTGACTGATAGTGACCTGTTCGTTGCAACAAATTGATGAGCAATGCTTTTTTATAATGCCAACT
TTGTACAAAAAAGCAGGCGGCGCGTCCTGCAGGATAGGGATAACAGGGTAATTTAATTAAGGTACCGAGC
TCGGATCCACTAGTGATCAAATAATGATTTTATTTTGACTGATAGTGACCTGTTCGTTGCAACAAATTGA
TGAGCAATTATTTTTTATAATGCCAACTTTGTACAAGAAAGCTGGGTTAATGCCAACTTTGTACAAGAAA
GCTGGGTCTAGAAAAAAAGCACCGACTCGGTGCCACTTTTTCAAGTTGATAACGGACTAGCCTTATTTTA
ACTTGCTATTTCTAGCTCTAAAACGGCGGAGGTAGCTATAAGTGCAATCACTACTTCGACTCTAGCTGTA
TATAAACTCAGCTTCGTTTTCTTATCTAAGCGATGTGGGACTTTTGAAGATTGTTTTCAACTTAAATGGG
CCTATATAAGAAATACTATTGTTCTTTCCCATATAAATGGGCCTGCTTCTCTTCTTTCAGATTCCCAGGG
GCCTTTTGAAGATTATCTTCATATCTTAAGAATGAAGATGTTTTATTCAATCAAATTCTTGAAGGTTCGA
TGCCTAATCATTCTAATCCTGGGACAAACTATGAAACAAGATACAAAAACTCCGAATGGAAAGTTAAAAA
GAAGAAAACGAAAGCTACGGTTCAAGAAAATGTAAGCTGATAAACAAAAAAAAACTGTATGAACGAAGAA
GAAGAAAAAAAGAGCCTGCTTTTTTGTACAAAGTTGGCATTATAAAAAAGCATTGCTCATCAATTTGTTG
CAACGAACAGGTCACTATCAGTCAAAATAAAATCATTATTTGATCGAATTCCCGCGGCCGCTCGAGGTCG
ACGGTATCGATAAGCTTGGCGCGCCATTACCCTGTTATCCCTATCCTGCAGGATTAACACCCAACTTTTC
TATGGCCCCTACAGGTCACTAATACCATCTAAGTAGTTGATTCATAGTGACTGGATATGTTGTGTTTTAC
AGTATTATGTAGTCTGTTTTTTATGCAAAATCTAATTTAATATATTGATATTTATATCATTTTACGTTTC
TCGTTCAACTTTTCTATACAAAGTTGAAGATCTGACTAGCAACGATTGTACAATTGCTTCTTTAAAAAAG
GAAGAAAGAAAGAAAGAAAAGAATCAACATCAGCGTTAACAAACGGCCCCGTTACGGCCCAAACGGTCAT
ATAGAGTAACGGCGTTAAGCGTTGAAAGACTCCTATCGAAATACGTAACCGCAAACGTGTCATAGTCAGA
TCCCCTCTTCCTTCACCGCCTCAAACACAAAAATAATCTTCTACAGCCTATATATACAACCCCCCCTTCT
ATCTCTCCTTTCTCACAATTCATCATCTTTCTTTCTCTACCCCCAATTTTAAGAAATCCTCTCTTCTCCT
CTTCATTTTCAAGGTAAATCTCTCTCTCTCTCTCTCTCTCTGTTATTCCTTGTTTTAATTAGGTATGTAT
TATTGCTAGTTTGTTAATCTGCTTATCTTATGTATGCCTTATGTGAATATCTTTATCTTGTTCATCTCAT
CCGTTTAGAAGCTATAAATTTGTTGATTTGACTGTGTATCTACACGTGGTTATGTTTATATCTAATCAGA
TATGAATTTCTTCATATTGTTGCGTTTGTGTGTACCAATCCGAAATCGTTGATTTTTTTCATTTAATCGT
GTAGCTAATTGTACGTATACATATGGATCTACGTATCAATTGTTCATCTGTTTGTGTTTGTATGTATACA
GATCTGAAAACATCACTTCTCTCATCTGATTGTGTTGTTACATACATAGATATAGATCTGTTATATCATT
TTTTTTATTAATTGTGTATATATATATGTGCATAGATCTGGATTACATGATTGTGATTATTTACATGATT
TTGTTATTTACGTATGTATATATGTAGATCTGGACTTTTTGGAGTTGTTGACTTGATTGTATTTGTGTGT
GTATATGTGTGTTCTGATCTTGATATGTTATGTATGTGCAGCGAATTCGGCGCGCAATGGATAAGAAGTA
CTCTATCGGACTCGCTATCGGAACTAACTCTGTGGGATGGGCTGTGATCACCGATGAGTACAAGGTGCCA
TCTAAGAAGTTCAAGGTTCTCGGAAACACCGATAGGCACTCTATCAAGAAAAACCTTATCGGTGCTCTCC
TCTTCGATTCTGGTGAAACTGCTGAGGCTACCAGACTCAAGAGAACCGCTAGAAGAAGGTACACCAGAAG
AAAGAACAGGATCTGCTACCTCCAAGAGATCTTCTCTAACGAGATGGCTAAAGTGGATGATTCATTCTTC
CACAGGCTCGAAGAGTCATTCCTCGTGGAAGAAGATAAGAAGCACGAGAGGCACCCTATCTTCGGAAACA
TCGTTGATGAGGTGGCATACCACGAGAAGTACCCTACTATCTACCACCTCAGAAAGAAGCTCGTTGATTC
TACTGATAAGGCTGATCTCAGGCTCATCTACCTCGCTCTCGCTCACATGATCAAGTTCAGAGGACACTTC
CTCATCGAGGGTGATCTCAACCCTGATAACTCTGATGTGGATAAGTTGTTCATCCAGCTCGTGCAGACCT
ACAACCAGCTTTTCGAAGAGAACCCTATCAACGCTTCAGGTGTGGATGCTAAGGCTATCCTCTCTGCTAG
GCTCTCTAAGTCAAGAAGGCTTGAGAACCTCATTGCTCAGCTCCCTGGTGAGAAGAAGAACGGACTTTTC
GGAAACTTGATCGCTCTCTCTCTCGGACTCACCCCTAACTTCAAGTCTAACTTCGATCTCGCTGAGGATG
CAAAGCTCCAGCTCTCAAAGGATACCTACGATGATGATCTCGATAACCTCCTCGCTCAGATCGGAGATCA
GTACGCTGATTTGTTCCTCGCTGCTAAGAACCTCTCTGATGCTATCCTCCTCAGTGATATCCTCAGAGTG
AACACCGAGATCACCAAGGCTCCACTCTCAGCTTCTATGATCAAGAGATACGATGAGCACCACCAGGATC
TCACACTTCTCAAGGCTCTTGTTAGACAGCAGCTCCCAGAGAAGTACAAAGAGATTTTCTTCGATCAGTC
TAAGAACGGATACGCTGGTTACATCGATGGTGGTGCATCTCAAGAAGAGTTCTACAAGTTCATCAAGCCT
ATCCTCGAGAAGATGGATGGAACCGAGGAACTCCTCGTGAAGCTCAATAGAGAGGATCTTCTCAGAAAGC
AGAGGACCTTCGATAACGGATCTATCCCTCATCAGATCCACCTCGGAGAGTTGCACGCTATCCTTAGAAG
GCAAGAGGATTTCTACCCATTCCTCAAGGATAACAGGGAAAAGATTGAGAAGATTCTCACCTTCAGAATC
CCTTACTACGTGGGACCTCTCGCTAGAGGAAACTCAAGATTCGCTTGGATGACCAGAAAGTCTGAGGAAA
CCATCACCCCTTGGAACTTCGAAGAGGTGGTGGATAAGGGTGCTAGTGCTCAGTCTTTCATCGAGAGGAT
GACCAACTTCGATAAGAACCTTCCAAACGAGAAGGTGCTCCCTAAGCACTCTTTGCTCTACGAGTACTTC
ACCGTGTACAACGAGTTGACCAAGGTTAAGTACGTGACCGAGGGAATGAGGAAGCCTGCTTTTTTGTCAG
GTGAGCAAAAGAAGGCTATCGTTGATCTCTTGTTCAAGACCAACAGAAAGGTGACCGTGAAGCAGCTCAA
AGAGGATTACTTCAAGAAAATCGAGTGCTTCGATTCAGTTGAGATTTCTGGTGTTGAGGATAGGTTCAAC
GCATCTCTCGGAACCTACCACGATCTCCTCAAGATCATTAAGGATAAGGATTTCTTGGATAACGAGGAAA
ACGAGGATATCTTGGAGGATATCGTTCTTACCCTCACCCTCTTTGAAGATAGAGAGATGATTGAAGAAAG
GCTCAAGACCTACGCTCATCTCTTCGATGATAAGGTGATGAAGCAGTTGAAGAGAAGAAGATACACTGGT
TGGGGAAGGCTCTCAAGAAAGCTCATTAACGGAATCAGGGATAAGCAGTCTGGAAAGACAATCCTTGATT
TCCTCAAGTCTGATGGATTCGCTAACAGAAACTTCATGCAGCTCATCCACGATGATTCTCTCACCTTTAA
AGAGGATATCCAGAAGGCTCAGGTTTCAGGACAGGGTGATAGTCTCCATGAGCATATCGCTAACCTCGCT
GGATCTCCTGCAATCAAGAAGGGAATCCTCCAGACTGTGAAGGTTGTGGATGAGTTGGTGAAGGTGATGG
GAAGGCATAAGCCTGAGAACATCGTGATCGAAATGGCTAGAGAGAACCAGACCACTCAGAAGGGACAGAA
GAACTCTAGGGAAAGGATGAAGAGGATCGAGGAAGGTATCAAAGAGCTTGGATCTCAGATCCTCAAAGAG
CACCCTGTTGAGAACACTCAGCTCCAGAATGAGAAGCTCTACCTCTACTACCTCCAGAACGGAAGGGATA
TGTATGTGGATCAAGAGTTGGATATCAACAGGCTCTCTGATTACGATGTTGATCATATCGTGCCACAGTC
ATTCTTGAAGGATGATTCTATCGATAACAAGGTGCTCACCAGGTCTGATAAGAACAGGGGTAAGAGTGAT
AACGTGCCAAGTGAAGAGGTTGTGAAGAAAATGAAGAACTATTGGAGGCAGCTCCTCAACGCTAAGCTCA
TCACTCAGAGAAAGTTCGATAACTTGACTAAGGCTGAGAGGGGAGGACTCTCTGAATTGGATAAGGCAGG
ATTCATCAAGAGGCAGCTTGTGGAAACCAGGCAGATCACTAAGCACGTTGCACAGATCCTCGATTCTAGG
ATGAACACCAAGTACGATGAGAACGATAAGTTGATCAGGGAAGTGAAGGTTATCACCCTCAAGTCAAAGC
TCGTGTCTGATTTCAGAAAGGATTTCCAATTCTACAAGGTGAGGGAAATCAACAACTACCACCACGCTCA
CGATGCTTACCTTAACGCTGTTGTTGGAACCGCTCTCATCAAGAAGTATCCTAAGCTCGAGTCAGAGTTC
GTGTACGGTGATTACAAGGTGTACGATGTGAGGAAGATGATCGCTAAGTCTGAGCAAGAGATCGGAAAGG
CTACCGCTAAGTATTTCTTCTACTCTAACATCATGAATTTCTTCAAGACCGAGATTACCCTCGCTAACGG
TGAGATCAGAAAGAGGCCACTCATCGAGACAAACGGTGAAACAGGTGAGATCGTGTGGGATAAGGGAAGG
GATTTCGCTACCGTTAGAAAGGTGCTCTCTATGCCACAGGTGAACATCGTTAAGAAAACCGAGGTGCAGA
CCGGTGGATTCTCTAAAGAGTCTATCCTCCCTAAGAGGAACTCTGATAAGCTCATTGCTAGGAAGAAGGA
TTGGGACCCTAAGAAATACGGTGGTTTCGATTCTCCTACCGTGGCTTACTCTGTTCTCGTTGTGGCTAAG
GTTGAGAAGGGAAAGAGTAAGAAGCTCAAGTCTGTTAAGGAACTTCTCGGAATCACTATCATGGAAAGGT
CATCTTTCGAGAAGAACCCAATCGATTTCCTCGAGGCTAAGGGATACAAAGAGGTTAAGAAGGATCTCAT
CATCAAGCTCCCAAAGTACTCACTCTTCGAACTCGAGAACGGTAGAAAGAGGATGCTCGCTTCTGCTGGT
GAGCTTCAAAAGGGAAACGAGCTTGCTCTCCCATCTAAGTACGTTAACTTTCTTTACCTCGCTTCTCACT
ACGAGAAGTTGAAGGGATCTCCAGAAGATAACGAGCAGAAGCAACTTTTCGTTGAGCAGCACAAGCACTA
CTTGGATGAGATCATCGAGCAGATCTCTGAGTTCTCTAAAAGGGTGATCCTCGCTGATGCAAACCTCGAT
AAGGTGTTGTCTGCTTACAACAAGCACAGAGATAAGCCTATCAGGGAACAGGCAGAGAACATCATCCATC
TCTTCACCCTTACCAACCTCGGTGCTCCTGCTGCTTTCAAGTACTTCGATACAACCATCGATAGGAAGAG
ATACACCTCTACCAAAGAAGTGCTCGATGCTACCCTCATCCATCAGTCTATCACTGGACTCTACGAGACT
AGGATCGATCTCTCACAGCTCGGTGGTGATTCAAGGGCTGATCCTAAGAAGAAGAGGAAGGTTGGAGGAG
GGCCAGGAGCAGAGTATGTTAGAGCGTTGTTTGATTTTAACGGTAACGATGAAGAGGATTTACCCTTTAA
GAAAGGCGACATTCTCAGGATTAGGGATAAACCTGAAGAGCAATGGTGGAATGCTGAGGATAGTGAAGGC
AAACGAGGAATGATTTTAGTGCCGTATGTGGAGAAATATTCGGGTGACTACAAAGATCATGATGGTGATT
ACAAAGACCATGACATCGACTACAAGGATGATGATGATAAGTCAGGGATGACAGATGCTGAATATGTCAG
AATCCACGAAAAGTTGGACATTTACACGTTTAAGAAGCAGTTCTTCAACAACAAGAAATCTGTTTCGCAT
AGGTGCTATGTGCTTTTCGAACTAAAACGTCGTGGAGAAAGACGGGCTTGCTTTTGGGGTTACGCGGTTA
ACAAACCACAATCAGGTACTGAACGAGGAATACACGCTGAAATCTTTTCTATCCGAAAGGTTGAGGAATA
TCTACGTGACAATCCTGGACAGTTCACTATCAATTGGTATTCTAGCTGGTCACCATGTGCAGATTGTGCT
GAGAAGATTCTCGAATGGTACAATCAAGAGCTTAGAGGCAATGGACATACATTGAAAATATGGGCATGCA
AGCTCTACTACGAAAAGAATGCCAGAAACCAAATTGGGCTTTGGAACTTGAGGGATAATGGAGTTGGGCT
TAATGTCATGGTTTCTGAGCACTATCAATGTTGTCGGAAGATCTTCATACAAAGTTCCCATAACCAGTTG
AATGAGAACAGATGGTTAGAGAAAACCCTTAAAAGAGCCGAGAAGAGAAGATCCGAACTGAGCATTATGA
TACAGGTCAAAATTCTGCATACCACTAAGAGTCCAGCTGTAGGTCCTAAGAAGAAACGTAAAGTAGGGCC
CTGATCCAGGCCTCCCAGCTTTCGTCCGTATCATCGGTTTCGACAACGTTCGTCAAGTTCAATGCATCAG
TTTCATTGCCCACACACCAGAATCCTACTAAGTTTGAGTATTATGGCATTGGAAAAGCTGTTTTCTTCTA
TCATTTGTTCTGCTTGTAATTTACTGTGTTCTTTCAGTTTTTGTTTTCGGACATCAAAATGCAAATGGAT
GGATAAGAGTTAATAAATGATATGGTCCTTTTGTTCATTCTCAAATTATTATTATCTGTTGTTTTTACTT
TAATGGGTTGAATTTAAGTAAGAAAGGAACTAACAGTGTGATATTAAGGTGCAATGTTAGACATATAAAA
CAGTCTTTCACCTCTCTTTGGTTATGTCTTGAATTGGTTTGTTTCTTCACTTATCTGTGTAATCAAGTTT
ACTATGAGTCTATGATCAAGTAATTATGCAATCAAGTTAAGTACAGTATAGGCTTGAGCTCCCTAGGCCC
CTAGGTAATTCTTCGGACCCAAGAATGCTAAGCCAAGAGGAGCTGTTATCGCCGTCCTCCTGCTTGTTTC
TCTCTTTTTGTTGCTGTTTCTTCATTAGCGTGGACAAAGTTTTCAACCGGCCTATCTGTTATCATTTTCT
TCTATTCAAAGACTGTAATACCTATTGCTACCTGTGGTTCTCACTTGTGATTTTGGACACATATGTTCGG
TTTATTCAAATTTAATCAGATGCCTGATGAGGGTACCAGAAAAAATACGTGTTCTGGTTGTTTTTGAGTT
GCGATTATTCTATGAAATGAATAACATCGAAGTTATCATCCCAGTATTTTCGCATGAATGTTCTTTTCTT
CTGTCTTGTGCATCAGTGATCTAGTGCATGGGAGTTTGTATTGTGATGTTCGACATCACGTAACTTCCAC
TTTGCCTTTGCTGTTCGATATTTTAATGACATGTCACACACACTTCTGATACTTTTCTTTCTTGGCTATT
GTGCCAGCATGATGCAAGATGCATCACAGCATCAGATATATTCTCATCGTCAGGCTTTAGCAGCACACGA
GCACGCTTTGCCGCTTAAAAGTTGTACGGCGCAGCTTAGACATCCCCTGTAGAAGTGATAATCTTTTCAC
TTTTCCTTAAACAAATTGAGAGGGGAAATGGAACCATGTGGATCAGAGAAGCTTTTGTTTCTTTACACAA
GAATATTTGGTACAGTGGGGGTCCTATGTTCGTGGGTTCGTGGCTTGGCTGCCTGTCTTCAACCAAGTGT
TTTCAGTTCAACATGTTAGCGTGTAGAAAGAGCACAATTCTGTTTATCTCCAAGGTAAAATGTGGCATTC
TGTTAAAGAACATGATCCTGCCAATTTTTTAAGTTTCAATGGAAGAGGAATGTAAAGCTTTCTATGGTTT
GTGTACACAACACAGTGGAAGAGGAGTGCAAGCTTTCTATGGTTTGTGTGCGCGTTGTGTGTCAGCACTT
CAATTTTGTTAGAAAATGAAAGAAAAAAAAGGATGATCATGCTTATAGTAAATCACTCTTTTTCCTCGCC
TTCTGTACGTTTTGACTTGACAAGATTTTAAAATCTGTACATGACCTTTGTTTTAAAATTACTTTATGTA
TTTCCATCTTTCAAGTTATGCAGATGTCATCACAAATTGTTACACCAATCACCAGGCTGGCTGTTTATAT
ATTATCAGACCAGGCTATATAGAGTATACTATACTAACTGTTCATATTATCTGGAAATCTTGCTTGCTAC
TTGAGCGGTAAAAGGGTATAGATATGAGGGTCCCCAGATTAGCCTTTTCAATTTCAGAAAGAATGCTAAC
CCACAGATGGTTAGAGAGGCTTACGCAGCAGGTCTCATCAAGACGATCTACCCGAGCAATAATCTCCAGG
AAATCAAATACCTTCCCAAGAAGGTTAAAGATGCAGTCAAAAGATTCAGGACTAACTGCATCAAGAACAC
AGAGAAAGATATATTTCTCAAGATCAGAAGTACTATTCCAGTATGGACGATTCAAGGCTTGCTTCACAAA
CCAAGGCAAGTAATAGAGATTGGAGTCTCTAAAAAGGTAGTTCCCACTGAATCAAAGGCCATGGAGTCAA
AGATTCAAATAGAGGACCTAACAGAACTCGCCGTAAAGACTGGCGAACAGTTCATACAGAGTCTCTTACG
ACTCAATGACAAGAAGAAAATCTTCGTCAACATGGTGGAGCACGACACACTTGTCTACTCCAAAAATATC
AAAGATACAGTCTCAGAAGACCAAAGGGCAATTGAGACTTTTCAACAAAGGGTAATATCCGGAAACCTCC
TCGGATTCCATTGCCCAGCTATCTGTCACTTTATTGTGAAGATAGTGGAAAAGGAAGGTGGCTCCTACAA
ATGCCATCATTGCGATAAAGGAAAGGCCATCGTTGAAGATGCCTCTGCCGACAGTGGTCCCAAAGATGGA
CCCCCACCCACGAGGAGCATCGTGGAAAAAGAAGACGTTCCAACCACGTCTTCAAAGCAAGTGGATTGAT
GTGATATCTCCACTGACGTAAGGGATGACGCACAATCCCACTATCCTTCGCAAGACCCTTCCTCTATATA
AGGAAGTTCATTTCATTTGGAGAGAACACGGGGGACTCTAGAATGGGGATTGAACAAGATGGATTGCACG
CAGGTTCTCCGGCCGCTTGGGTGGAGAGGCTATTCGGCTATGACTGGGCACAACAGACAATCGGCTGCTC
TGATGCCGCCGTGTTTCGGCTGTCAGCGCAGGGGCGCCCGGTTCTTTTTGTCAAGACCGACCTGTCCGGT
GCCCTGAATGAACTCCAGGACGAGGCAGCGCGGCTATCGTGGCTGGCCACGACGGGCGTTCCTTGCGCAG
CTGTGCTCGACGTTGTCACTGAAGCGGGAAGGGACTGGCTGCTATTGGGCGAAGTGCCGGGGCAGGATCT
CCTGTCATCTCACCTTGCTCCTGCCGAGAAAGTATCCATCATGGCTGATGCAATGCGGCGGCTGCATACG
CTTGATCCGGCTACCTGCCCATTCGACCACCAAGCGAAACATCGCATCGAGCGAGCACGTACTCGGATGG
AAGCCGGTCTTGTCGATCAGGATGATCTGGACGAAGAGCATCAGGGGCTCGCGCCAGCCGAACTGTTCGC
CAGGCTCAAGGCGCGCATGCCCGACGGCGAGGATCTCGTCGTGACACATGGCGATGCCTGCTTGCCGAAT
ATCATGGTGGAAAATGGCCGCTTTTCTGGATTCATCGACTGTGGCCGGCTGGGTGTGGCGGACCGCTATC
AGGACATAGCGTTGGCTACCCGTGATATTGCTGAAGAGCTTGGCGGCGAATGGGCTGACCGCTTCCTCGT
GCTTTACGGTATCGCCGCTCCCGATTCGCAGCGCATCGCCTTCTATCGCCTTCTCGACGAGTTCTTCTGA
GAGCTCTGGGCTAATCTAAAACGATTTATCTGTGGCTTCAAGTGTATCGATCACTTATGTGAGGTGTAAT
TACTGGTGTTTTTGGTGTGCTCTGGTTCCTTTCAAGTGTGTTGTTGCCGCTCGAACTACTCCGCTATGTA
AAACGGTAAAACCTGTTGTCTCATTATGAAAGTGAACTATATTATGTTCTACTACTACTCTACTTAGTCA
ATTTTCTTCACCTTGATTAGTGTAAATATGAATCTTATATTCTTATGTCTTAAGAAATTAGCACATGTGA
AGCCTCCAAGTGCATATTTTCTCGATCGCGAGACGCACAATGCGTGAGAAATTCAGCTGGTTATACTCAA
ATATATTAATATATCTAGCAGCAGCTCATGGAGATTCAGGAAACTTGGCATCCCTAATCCCTACCATTTC
CATTCTTCCGAGATTGACAGTTCAATACAAGTACAGTAATCTCCTGGTAAGTTTCTTATTAACTTGACAT
GTAGTAGTAATAATTTGTACGTAGCATAGATACATAGACACAAAAATGTCCTCCCCATTGAGCTAGCCGA
TTGGAGCCGAACACCGCAGGAATGAATTTACATAATCTGCAAAGAATAAATGGAATGTGCCTCCACAGGA
AAACCAGCGGCAGTGTGGCGTTTTCAAGAGCAGCCGTAAGTCGAAGCCTATTCTGAATCGTAGAAATCAC
TGGGGCATGGTGTAATTACATCCGACTCCAACATCTGTACCACCCTGTGCATTGTAGGCCGCTCCTCTGG
CAAAGAACTTACACATTGTTTAGCAAGAGAAAGTAGAGCATCCAAGGTCTCAATCTGCACTCCCTCACAA
TATGGATCGACAATTTCCCTCTCCCGATTCTCACCGACCAGGAAATTCAACTGCCACAGAGCAAGTAGAT
TATTTCAAGAATACATTAAATCAATTGAAGGCATACGTAATTCATATCAGAAAACTGTGGATATGAAATG
GAAGGACATAAAGGTCATACATACCCATCCAACAATGTTCAATCCCTTTTCAATAAATGATGCATCAGTA
GGTCGTTTTCCGCTTAGTATTTCAAGTAGCAAAACTCCAAAACTGTAGACGTCAGTCTTTTCGGTGGCTC
TGCCACTTTGCATATACTCCTGCAGGTCGACCATAGTGACTGGATATGTTGTGTTTTACAGTATTATGTA
GTCTGTTTTTTATGCAAAATCTAATTTAATATATTGATATTTATATCATTTTACGTTTCTCGTTCAGCTT
TCTTGTACAAAGTGGTGATATCCCGCGGAAATACGTAGAATTCGGGAAGCTTGGCACTGGCCGTCGTTTT
ACAACGTCGTGACTGGGAAAACCCTGGCGTTACCCAACTTAATCGCCTTGCAGCACATCCCCCTTTCGCC
AGCTGGCGTAATAGCGAAGAGGCCCGCACCGATCGCCCTTCCCAACAGTTGCGCAGCCTGAATGGCGAAT
GCTAGAGCAATTCGGCGTTAATTCAGTACATTAAAAACGTCCGCAATGTGTTATTAAGTTGTCTAAGCGT
CAATTTGTTTACACCACAATATATCCTGCCACCAGCCAGCCAACAGCTCCCCGACCGGCAGCTCGGCACA
AAATCACCACTCGATACAGGCAGCCCATCAGTCCGGGACGGCGTCAGCGGGAGAGCCGTTGTAAGGCGGC
AGACTTTGCTCATGTTACCGATGCTATTCGGAAGAACGGCAACTAAGCTGCCGGGTTTGAAACACGGATG
ATCTCGCGGAGGGTAGCATGTTGATTGTAACGATGACAGAGCGTTGCTGCCTGTGATCAATTCGGGCACG
AACCCAGTGGACATAAGCCTGTTCGGTTCGTAAGCTGTAATGCAAGTAGCGTATGCGCTCACGCAACTGG
TCCAGAACCTTGACCGAACGCAGCGGTGGTAACGGCGCAGTGGCGGTTTTCATGGCTTGTTATGACTGTT
TTTTTGGGGTACAGTCTATGCCTCGGGCATCCAAGCAGCAAGCGCGTTACGCCGTGGGTCGATGTTTGAT
GTTATGGAGCAGCAACGATGTTACGCAGCAGGGCAGTCGCCCTAAAACAAAGTTAAACATCATGGGGGAA
GCGGTGATCGCCGAAGTATCGACTCAACTATCAGAGGTAGTTGGCGTCATCGAGCGCCATCTCGAACCGA
CGTTGCTGGCCGTACATTTGTACGGCTCCGCAGTGGATGGCGGCCTGAAGCCACACAGTGATATTGATTT
GCTGGTTACGGTGACCGTAAGGCTTGATGAAACAACGCGGCGAGCTTTGATCAACGACCTTTTGGAAACT
TCGGCTTCCCCTGGAGAGAGCGAGATTCTCCGCGCTGTAGAAGTCACCATTGTTGTGCACGACGACATCA
TTCCGTGGCGTTATCCAGCTAAGCGCGAACTGCAATTTGGAGAATGGCAGCGCAATGACATTCTTGCAGG
TATCTTCGAGCCAGCCACGATCGACATTGATCTGGCTATCTTGCTGACAAAAGCAAGAGAACATAGCGTT
GCCTTGGTAGGTCCAGCGGCGGAGGAACTCTTTGATCCGGTTCCTGAACAGGATCTATTTGAGGCGCTAA
ATGAAACCTTAACGCTATGGAACTCGCCGCCCGACTGGGCTGGCGATGAGCGAAATGTAGTGCTTACGTT
GTCCCGCATTTGGTACAGCGCAGTAACCGGCAAAATCGCGCCGAAGGATGTCGCTGCCGACTGGGCAATG
GAGCGCCTGCCGGCCCAGTATCAGCCCGTCATACTTGAAGCTAGACAGGCTTATCTTGGACAAGAAGAAG
ATCGCTTGGCCTCGCGCGCAGATCAGTTGGAAGAATTTGTCCACTACGTGAAAGGCGAGATCACCAAGGT
AGTCGGCAAATAATGTCTAGCTAGAAATTCGTTCAAGCCGACGCCGCTTCGCGGCGCGGCTTAACTCAAG
CGTTAGATGCACTAAGCACATAATTGCTCACAGCCAAACTATCAGGTCAAGTCTGCTTTTATTATTTTTA
AGCGTGCATAATAAGCCCTACACAAATTGGGAGATATATCATGCATGACCAAAATCCCTTAACGTGAGTT
TTCGTTCCACTGAGCGTCAGACCCCGTAGAAAAGATCAAAGGATCTTCTTGAGATCCTTTTTTTCTGCGC
GTAATCTGCTGCTTGCAAACAAAAAAACCACCGCTACCAGCGGTGGTTTGTTTGCCGGATCAAGAGCTAC
CAACTCTTTTTCCGAAGGTAACTGGCTTCAGCAGAGCGCAGATACCAAATACTGTCCTTCTAGTGTAGCC
GTAGTTAGGCCACCACTTCAAGAACTCTGTAGCACCGCCTACATACCTCGCTCTGCTAATCCTGTTACCA
GTGGCTGCTGCCAGTGGCGATAAGTCGTGTCTTACCGGGTTGGACTCAAGACGATAGTTACCGGATAAGG
CGCAGCGGTCGGGCTGAACGGGGGGTTCGTGCACACAGCCCAGCTTGGAGCGAACGACCTACACCGAACT
GAGATACCTACAGCGTGAGCTATGAGAAAGCGCCACGCTTCCCGAAGGGAGAAAGGCGGACAGGTATCCG
GTAAGCGGCAGGGTCGGAACAGGAGAGCGCACGAGGGAGCTTCCAGGGGGAAACGCCTGGTATCTTTATA
GTCCTGTCGGGTTTCGCCACCTCTGACTTGAGCGTCGATTTTTGTGATGCTCGTCAGGGGGGCGGAGCCT
ATGGAAAAACGCCAGCAACGCGGCCTTTTTACGGTTCCTGGCCTTTTGCTGGCCTTTTGCTCACATGTTC
TTTCCTGCGTTATCCCCTGATTCTGTGGATAACCGTATTACCGCCTTTGAGTGAGCTGATACCGCTCGCC
GCAGCCGAACGACCGAGCGCAGCGAGTCAGTGAGCGAGGAAGCGGAAGAGCGCCTGATGCGGTATTTTCT
CCTTACGCATCTGTGCGGTATTTCACACCGCATATGGTGCACTCTCAGTACAATCTGCTCTGATGCCGCA
TAGTTAAGCCAGTATACACTCCGCTATCGCTACGTGACTGGGTCATGGCTGCGCCCCGACACCCGCCAAC
ACCCGCTGACGCGCCCTGACGGGCTTGTCTGCTCCCGGCATCCGCTTACAGACAAGCTGTGACCGTCTCC
GGGAGCTGCATGTGTCAGAGGTTTTCACCGTCATCACCGAAACGCGCGAGGCAGGGTGCCTTGATGTGGG
CGCCGGCGGTCGAGTGGCGACGGCGCGGCTTGTCCGCGCCCTGGTAGATTGCCTGGCCGTAGGCCAGCCA
TTTTTGAGCGGCCAGCGGCCGCGATAGGCCGACGCGAAGCGGCGGGGCGTAGGGAGCGCAGCGACCGAAG
GGTAGGCGCTTTTTGCAGCTCTTCGGCTGTGCGCTGGCCAGACAGTTATGCACAGGCCAGGCGGGTTTTA
AGAGTTTTAATAAGTTTTAAAGAGTTTTAGGCGGAAAAATCGCCTTTTTTCTCTTTTATATCAGTCACTT
ACATGTGTGACCGGTTCCCAATGTACGGCTTTGGGTTCCCAATGTACGGGTTCCGGTTCCCAATGTACGG
CTTTGGGTTCCCAATGTACGTGCTATCCACAGGAAAGAGACCTTTTCGACCTTTTTCCCCTGCTAGGGCA
ATTTGCCCTAGCATCTGCTCCGTACATTAGGAACCGGCGGATGCTTCGCCCTCGATCAGGTTGCGGTAGC
GCATGACTAGGATCGGGCCAGCCTGCCCCGCCTCCTCCTTCAAATCGTACTCCGGCAGGTCATTTGACCC
GATCAGCTTGCGCACGGTGAAACAGAACTTCTTGAACTCTCCGGCGCTGCCACTGCGTTCGTAGATCGTC
TTGAACAACCATCTGGCTTCTGCCTTGCCTGCGGCGCGGCGTGCCAGGCGGTAGAGAAAACGGCCGATGC
CGGGATCGATCAAAAAGTAATCGGGGTGAACCGTCAGCACGTCCGGGTTCTTGCCTTCTGTGATCTCGCG
GTACATCCAATCAGCTAGCTCGATCTCGATGTACTCCGGCCGCCCGGTTTCGCTCTTTACGATCTTGTAG
CGGCTAATCAAGGCTTCACCCTCGGATACCGTCACCAGGCGGCCGTTCTTGGCCTTCTTCGTACGCTGCA
TGGCAACGTGCGTGGTGTTTAACCGAATGCAGGTTTCTACCAGGTCGTCTTTCTGCTTTCCGCCATCGGC
TCGCCGGCAGAACTTGAGTACGTCCGCAACGTGTGGACGGAACACGCGGCCGGGCTTGTCTCCCTTCCCT
TCCCGGTATCGGTTCATGGATTCGGTTAGATGGGAAACCGCCATCAGTACCAGGTCGTAATCCCACACAC
TGGCCATGCCGGCCGGCCCTGCGGAAACCTCTACGTGCCCGTCTGGAAGCTCGTAGCGGATCACCTCGCC
AGCTCGTCGGTCACGCTTCGACAGACGGAAAACGGCCACGTCCATGATGCTGCGACTATCGCGGGTGCCC
ACGTCATAGAGCATCGGAACGAAAAAATCTGGTTGCTCGTCGCCCTTGGGCGGCTTCCTAATCGACGGCG
CACCGGCTGCCGGCGGTTGCCGGGATTCTTTGCGGATTCGATCAGCGGCCGCTTGCCACGATTCACCGGG
GCGTGCTTCTGCCTCGATGCGTTGCCGCTGGGCGGCCTGCGCGGCCTTCAACTTCTCCACCAGGTCATCA
CCCAGCGCCGCGCCGATTTGTACCGGGCCGGATGGTTTGCGACCGCTCACGCCGATTCCTCGGGCTTGGG
GGTTCCAGTGCCATTGCAGGGCCGGCAGACAACCCAGCCGCTTACGCCTGGCCAACCGCCCGTTCCTCCA
CACATGGGGCATTCCACGGCGTCGGTGCCTGGTTGTTCTTGATTTTCCATGCCGCCTCCTTTAGCCGCTA
AAATTCATCTACTCATTTATTCATTTGCTCATTTACTCTGGTAGCTGCGCGATGTATTCAGATAGCAGCT
CGGTAATGGTCTTGCCTTGGCGTACCGCGTACATCTTCAGCTTGGTGTGATCCTCCGCCGGCAACTGAAA
GTTGACCCGCTTCATGGCTGGCGTGTCTGCCAGGCTGGCCAACGTTGCAGCCTTGCTGCTGCGTGCGCTC
GGACGGCCGGCACTTAGCGTGTTTGTGCTTTTGCTCATTTTCTCTTTACCTCATTAACTCAAATGAGTTT
TGATTTAATTTCAGCGGCCAGCGCCTGGACCTCGCGGGCAGCGTCGCCCTCGGGTTCTGATTCAAGAACG
GTTGTGCCGGCGGCGGCAGTGCCTGGGTAGCTCACGCGCTGCGTGATACGGGACTCAAGAATGGGCAGCT
CGTACCCGGCCAGCGCCTCGGCAACCTCACCGCCGATGCGCGTGCCTTTGATCGCCCGCGACACGACAAA
GGCCGCTTGTAGCCTTCCATCCGTGACCTCAATGCGCTGCTTAACCAGCTCCACCAGGTCGGCGGTGGCC
CATATGTCGTAAGGGCTTGGCTGCACCGGAATCAGCACGAAGTCGGCTGCCTTGATCGCGGACACAGCCA
AGTCCGCCGCCTGGGGCGCTCCGTCGATCACTACGAAGTCGCGCCGGCCGATGGCCTTCACGTCGCGGTC
AATCGTCGGGCGGTCGATGCCGACAACGGTTAGCGGTTGATCTTCCCGCACGGCCGCCCAATCGCGGGCA
CTGCCCTGGGGATCGGAATCGACTAACAGAACATCGGCCCCGGCGAGTTGCAGGGCGCGGGCTAGATGGG
TTGCGATGGTCGTCTTGCCTGACCCGCCTTTCTGGTTAAGTACAGCGATAACCTTCATGCGTTCCCCTTG
CGTATTTGTTTATTTACTCATCGCATCATATACGCAGCGACCGCATGACGCAAGCTGTTTTACTCAAATA
CACATCACCTTTTTAGACGGCGGCGCTCGGTTTCTTCAGCGGCCAAGCTGGCCGGCCAGGCCGCCAGCTT
GGCATCAGACAAACCGGCCAGGATTTCATGCAGCCGCACGGTTGAGACGTGCGCGGGCGGCTCGAACACG
TACCCGGCCGCGATCATCTCCGCCTCGATCTCTTCGGTAATGAAAAACGGTTCGTCCTGGCCGTCCTGGT
GCGGTTTCATGCTTGTTCCTCTTGGCGTTCATTCTCGGCGGCCGCCAGGGCGTCGGCCTCGGTCAATGCG
TCCTCACGGAAGGCACCGCGCCGCCTGGCCTCGGTGGGCGTCACTTCCTCGCTGCGCTCAAGTGCGCGGT
ACAGGGTCGAGCGATGCACGCCAAGCAGTGCAGCCGCCTCTTTCACGGTGCGGCCTTCCTGGTCGATCAG
CTCGCGGGCGTGCGCGATCTGTGCCGGGGTGAGGGTAGGGCGGGGGCCAAACTTCACGCCTCGGGCCTTG
GCGGCCTCGCGCCCGCTCCGGGTGCGGTCGATGATTAGGGAACGCTCGAACTCGGCAATGCCGGCGAACA
CGGTCAACACCATGCGGCCGGCCGGCGTGGTGGTGTCGGCCCACGGCTCTGCCAGGCTACGCAGGCCCGC
GCCGGCCTCCTGGATGCGCTCGGCAATGTCCAGTAGGTCGCGGGTGCTGCGGGCCAGGCGGTCTAGCCTG
GTCACTGTCACAACGTCGCCAGGGCGTAGGTGGTCAAGCATCCTGGCCAGCTCCGGGCGGTCGCGCCTGG
TGCCGGTGATCTTCTCGGAAAACAGCTTGGTGCAGCCGGCCGCGTGCAGTTCGGCCCGTTGGTTGGTCAA
GTCCTGGTCGTCGGTGCTGACGCGGGCATAGCCCAGCAGGCCAGCGGCGGCGCTCTTGTTCATGGCGTAA
TGTCTCCGGTTCTAGTCGCAAGTATTCTACTTTATGCGACTAAAACACGCGACAAGAAAACGCCAGGAAA
AGGGCAGGGCGGCAGCCTGTCGCGTAACTTAGGACTTGTGCGACATGTCGTTTTCAGAAGACGGCTGCAC
TGAACGTCAGAAGCCGACTGCACTATAGCAGCGGAGGGGTTGGATCAAAGTACTTT
